>Addgene plasmid #60095 | 4LG8 | depositor partial sequence | sequence record 96051 | Insert DNA Sequence
ACCCCAGAGATTATTCAGAAGCTTCAAGACAAAGCCACTGTGCTAACCACGGAGCGCAAGGAGAGAGGGA
AGACTGTGCCTGAGGAGCTGGTGAAGCCAGAAGAGCTCAGCAAATACCGGCAGGTGGCATCCCACGTGGG
GTTGCACAGTGCCAGCATTCCTGGGATCCTGGCCCTGGACCTCTGCCCGTCCGACACCAACAAGATCCTC
ACTGGTGGGGCGGATAAAAATGTCGTTGTGTTTGACAAAAGTTCTGAACAAATCCTGGCTACCCTCAAAG
GCCATACCAAGAAGGTCACCAGCGTGGTGTTTCACCCTTCCCAGGACCTGGTGTTTTCTGCTTCCCCCGA
TGCCACTATCAGGATTTGGTCGGTCCCCAATGCCTCTTGTGTACAGGTGGTTCGGGCCCATGAGAGTGCT
GTGACAGGCCTCAGCCTTCATGCCACTGGCGACTATCTCCTGAGCTCCTCCGATGATCAGTACTGGGCTT
TCTCTGACATCCAGACAGGGCGTGTGCTCACCAAGGTGACAGATGAGACCTCCGGCTGCTCTCTCACCTG
TGCACAGTTCCACCCTGACGGACTCATCTTTGGAACAGGAACCATGGACTCTCAGATCAAGATCTGGGAC
TTGAAGGAACGTACTAATGTGGCCAACTTCCCTGGCCACTCGGGCCCCATCACTAGCATCGCCTTCTCTG
AGAATGGTTACTACCTGGCTACAGCGGCTGATGACTCCTCTGTCAAGCTCTGGGATCTGCGCAAGCTTAA
GAACTTTAAGACTTTGCAGCTGGATAACAACTTTGAGGTAAAGTCACTGATCTTTGACCAGAGTGGTACC
TACCTGGCTCTTGGGGGCACGGATGTCCAGATCTACATCTGCAAACAATGGACGGAGATTCTTCACTTTA
CAGAGCATAGCGGCCTGACCACAGGGGTGGCCTTCGGGCATCACGCCAAGTTCATCGCTTCAACAGGCAT
GGACAGAAGCCTCAAGTTCTACAGCCTG
