>Addgene plasmid #60095 | 4LG8 | addgene partial sequence | sequence record 98383 | Polyhedrin-F 5'-AAATGATAACCATCTCGC-3'
CCTATAAATATTCCGGATTATTCATACCGTCCCACCATCGGGCGCGGATCTCGGTCCGAAAACCATGCAT
CATCATCATCATCACAGCAGCGGCAGAGAAAACTTGTATTTCCAGGGCACCCCAGAGATTATTCAGAAGC
TTCAAGACAAAGCCACTGTGCTAACCACGGAGCGCAAGGAGAGAGGGAAGACTGTGCCTGAGGAGCTGGT
GAAGCCAGAAGAGCTCAGCAAATACCGGCAGGTGGCATCCCACGTGGGGTTGCACAGTGCCAGCATTCCT
GGGATCCTGGCCCTGGACCTCTGCCCGTCCGACACCAACAAGATCCTCACTGGTGGGGCGGATAAAAATG
TCGTTGTGTTTGACAAAAGTTCTGAACAAATCCTGGCTACCCTCAAAGGCCATACCAAGAAGGTCACCAG
CGTGGTGTTTCACCCTTCCCAGGACCTGGTGTTTTCTGCTTCCCCCGATGCCACTATCAGGATTTGGTCG
GTCCCCAATGCCTCTTGTGTACAGGTGGTTCGGGCCCATGAGAGTGCTGTGACAGGCCTCAGCCTTCATG
CCACTGGCGACTATCTCCTGAGCTCCTCCGATGATCAGTACTGGGCTTTCTCTGACATCCAGACAGGGCG
TGTGCTCACCAAGGTGACAGATGAGACCTCCGGCTGCTCTCTCACCTGTGCACAGTTCCACCCTGACGGA
CTCATCTTTGGAACAGGAACCATGGACTCTCAGATCAAGATCT
