>Addgene plasmid #60095 | 4LG8 | addgene partial sequence | sequence record 98384 | SV40pA-R 5'-GAAATTTGTGATGCTATTGC-3'
GTTAACAACAACAATTGCATTCATTTTATGTTTCAGGTTCAGGGGGAGGTGTGGGAGGTTTTTTAAAGCA
AGTAAAACCTCTACAAATGTGGTATGGCTGATTATGATCCTCTAGTACTTCTCGACAAGCTTCGTCATCA
CAGGCTGTAGAACTTGAGGCTTCTGTCCATGCCTGTTGAAGCGATGAACTTGGCGTGATGCCCGAAGGCC
ACCCCTGTGGTCAGGCCGCTATGCTCTGTAAAGTGAAGAATCTCCGTCCATTGTTTGCAGATGTAGATCT
GGACATCCGTGCCCCCAAGAGCCAGGTAGGTACCACTCTGGTCAAAGATCAGTGACTTTACCTCAAAGTT
GTTATCCAGCTGCAAAGTCTTAAAGTTCTTAAGCTTGCGCAGATCCCAGAGCTTGACAGAGGAGTCATCA
GCCGCTGTAGCCAGGTAGTAACCATTCTCAGAGAAGGCGATGCTAGTGATGGGGCCCGAGTGGCCAGGGA
AGTTGGCCACATTAGTACGTTCCTTCAAGTCCCAGATCTTGATCTGAGAGTCCATGGTTCCTGTTCCAAA
GATGAGTCCGTCAGGGTGGAACTGTGCACAGGTGAGAGAGCAGCCGGAGGTCTCATCTGTCACCTTGGTG
AGCACACGCCCTGTCTGGATGTCAGAGAAAGCCCAGTACTGATCATCGGAGGAGCTCAGGAGATAGTCGC
CAGTGGCATGAAGGCTGAGGCCTGTCACAGCACTCTCAT
