[The description below was written by a language model from this plasmid's Addgene catalogue record.]
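Description:
4LG8 is a baculovirus expression plasmid built on the pFBOH-MHL backbone and carrying a fragment of human PRPF19 (also known as PRP19, PSO4, SNEV, NMP200 or UBOX4), a gene whose UBOX4 alias reflects its U-box domain. The plasmid is named after the Protein Data Bank entry associated with the construct, and it was made for producing recombinant protein for structure determination. The insert is 1008 bp and was introduced by ligation-independent cloning. The record warns that it may not represent the full open reading frame, which is consistent with a domain-level construct designed for crystallography. The mutation field only refers to depositor comments that are not included here, so any sequence differences from the reference cannot be specified.

The encoded protein carries an N-terminal 6xHis tag, which allows purification by immobilised metal affinity chromatography. The catalogue lists T7 as the promoter and T7 and T7 terminator primers for sequencing. That is unusual for a vector meant for insect-cell expression, where a baculoviral late promoter would normally drive transcription, but the record names no such element and provides no feature table to clarify the arrangement. The plasmid is maintained at high copy in standard E. coli cloning strains under ampicillin selection. The origin of replication and any elements used to generate recombinant baculovirus are not described. Its typical use is as a source clone for expressing and purifying the His-tagged PRPF19 fragment for structural or biochemical work.
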