Addgene plasmid #60095: 4LG8
Purpose: Baculovirus expression for structure determination; may not be full ORF
Depositing lab: Cheryl Arrowsmith. Depositing organization: University of Toronto.
Backbone
  Vector backbone: pFBOH-MHL
  Vector type: Baculovirus Expression
Growth in bacteria
  Bacterial resistance: Ampicillin, 100 μg/mL
  Growth temperature: 37°C
  Growth strain: DH5alpha
  Copy number: High Copy
Gene/Insert
  Gene/Insert name: PRPF19:JMC069-A01:C226630 (alt names: PDB ID: 4LG8; PRPF19)
  Species: H. sapiens (human)
  Insert size (bp): 1008
  Mutation: See comments
  GenBank ID: gi|34222313
  Entrez Gene: PRPF19 (a.k.a. NMP200, PRP19, PSO4, SNEV, UBOX4, hPSO4)
  Promoter: T7
  Tag / fusion protein: 6xHis (N terminal on insert)
  Cloning method: Ligation Independent Cloning
  Sequencing primers: 5′ T7; 3′ T7 Terminal
Terms and licenses: Academic/Nonprofit Terms; Industry Terms: Not Available to Industry
How to cite: 4LG8 was a gift from Cheryl Arrowsmith (Addgene plasmid # 60095 ; http://n2t.net/addgene:60095 ; RRID:Addgene_60095)
